Addgene plasmid #122529: pTV3
Purpose: Intermediate plasmid 3 to build tobacco etch virus recombinant clone
Depositing lab: Jose-Antonio Daros. Depositing organization: Instituto de Biologia Molecular y Celular de Plantas. Publication: Use of Potyvirus Vectors to Produce Carotenoids in Plants. Daros JA. Methods Mol Biol. 2020;2083:303-312. doi: 10.1007/978-1-4939-9952-1_23. PubMed 31745931.
Backbone
  Vector backbone: p15A
  Total vector size (bp): 4847
  Vector type: potyvirus vectors to produce carotenoids in plants
Growth in bacteria
  Bacterial resistance: Chloramphenicol, 25 μg/mL
  Growth temperature: 37°C
  Growth strain: DH5alpha
  Copy number: Low Copy
Gene/Insert
  Gene/Insert name: Tobacco etch virus cDNA fragment 3
Terms and licenses: Academic/Nonprofit Terms; Industry Terms: Not Available to Industry
How to cite: pTV3 was a gift from Jose-Antonio Daros (Addgene plasmid # 122529 ; http://n2t.net/addgene:122529 ; RRID:Addgene_122529)
