[The description below was written by a language model from this plasmid's Addgene catalogue record and pLannotate feature annotations shown in this document.]
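Description:
pTV3 is a 4,847 bp bacterial cloning plasmid that serves as the third intermediate in a stepwise assembly of a recombinant tobacco etch virus (TEV) infectious clone, part of a potyvirus vector system developed for producing carotenoids in plants. It is built on a p15A backbone, so it is maintained at low copy in E. coli, a feature often helpful for keeping large or poorly tolerated viral cDNA stable. Selection relies on a chloramphenicol acetyltransferase gene (CmR) driven by its native cat promoter. The annotation also picks up short fragments resembling a pBR322 bom site and an RSF origin next to the p15A origin; these are partial matches and probably reflect backbone remnants or sequence similarity rather than functional elements.

The insert is recorded as TEV cDNA fragment 3. In the feature table it appears as a roughly 2.7 kb open reading frame annotated by homology to the polyprotein of watermelon mosaic virus, a related potyvirus, with the matched entry mentioning the nuclear inclusion protein A protease. This label is a similarity hit from the automated annotation, not evidence that the sequence derives from watermelon mosaic virus, and the record does not state which TEV cistrons the fragment spans. A partial cauliflower mosaic virus polyadenylation signal lies downstream of the viral sequence, consistent with this fragment representing the 3' portion of the viral genome followed by a plant terminator. No plant promoter is annotated, so pTV3 is not expected to be infectious by itself. Its role is to supply one segment, which can be manipulated separately and then combined with the companion intermediates to reconstitute the full recombinant viral clone.
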