Features (pLannotate 1.2.2; 7 found; start..end, strand, type, name):
     85..2781    +  CDS            POLG_WMV2U (fragment): Experimental evidence at protein level: Swiss-Prot protein existence level 1. [Nuclear inclusion protein A]: has RNA-binding and proteolytic activities. From Watermelon mosaic virus II (isolate USA). The gene for the coat protein is introduced by genetic manipulation and expressed in squash so as to obtain virus resistant plants.
   3074..3234    +  polyA_signal   CaMV poly(A) signal (fragment): cauliflower mosaic virus polyadenylation signal
   3245..3266    +  misc_feature   bom (fragment): basis of mobility region from pBR322
   3365..3420    -  rep_origin     RSF ori (fragment): Plasmids containing the RSF 1030 origin of replication can be propagated in E. coli cells that contain additional plasmids with compatible origins.
   3508..4053    -  rep_origin     p15A ori: Plasmids containing the medium-copy-number p15A origin of replication can be propagated in E. coli cells that contain a second plasmid with the ColE1 origin.
   4071..4730    -  CDS            CmR: chloramphenicol acetyltransferase; cat; confers resistance to chloramphenicol
   4731..4817    -  promoter       cat promoter (fragment): promoter of the E. coli cat gene encoding chloramphenicol acetyltransferase
>Addgene plasmid #122529 | pTV3 | depositor full sequence | sequence record 233799 | pTV3 sequence 4847 bps
CCTAAGGATTTCCCACCATTTCCTCAAAAGCTGAAATTTAGAGAGCCACAAAGGGAAGAGCGCATATGTC
TTGTGACAACCAACTTCCAAACTAAGAGCATGTCTAGCATGGTGTCAGACACTAGTTGCACATTCCCTTC
ATCTGATGGCATATTCTGGAAGCATTGGATTCAAACCAAGGATGGGCAGTGTGGCAGTCCATTAGTATCA
ACTAGAGATGGGTTCATTGTTGGTATACACTCAGCATCGAATTTCACCAACACAAACAATTATTTCACAA
GCGTGCCGAAAAACTTCATGGAATTGTTGACAAATCAGGAGGCGCAGCAGTGGGTTAGTGGTTGGCGATT
AAATGCTGACTCAGTATTGTGGGGGGGCCATAAAGTTTTCATGAGCAAACCTGAAGAGCCTTTTCAGCCA
GTTAAGGAAGCGACTCAACTCATGAGTGAATTGGTGTACTCGCAAGGGGAGAAGAGGAAATGGGTCGTGG
AAGCACTGTCAGGGAACTTGAGGCCAGTGGCTGAGTGTCCCAGTCAGTTAGTCACAAAGCATGTGGTTAA
AGGAAAGTGTCCCCTCTTTGAGCTCTACTTGCAGTTGAATCCAGAAAAGGAAGCATATTTTAAACCGATG
ATGGGAGCATATAAGCCAAGTCGACTTAATAGAGAGGCGTTCCTCAAGGACATTCTAAAATATGCTAGTG
AAATTGAGATTGGGAATGTGGATTGTGACTTGCTGGAGCTTGCAATAAGCATGCTCATCACAAAGCTCAA
GGCGTTAGGATTCCCAACTGTGAACTACATCACTGACCCAGAGGAAATTTTTAGTGCATTGAATATGAAA
GCAGCTATGGGAGCACTATACAAAGGCAAGAAGAAAGAAGCTCTCAGCGAGCTCACACTAGATGAGCAGG
AGGCAATGCTCAAAGCAAGTTGCCTGCGACTGTATACGGGAAAGCTGGGAATTTGGAATGGCTCATTGAA
AGCAGAGTTGCGTCCAATTGAGAAGGTTGAAAACAACAAAACGCGAACTTTCACAGCAGCACCAATAGAC
ACTCTTCTTGCTGGTAAAGTTTGCGTGGATGATTTCAACAATCAATTTTATGATCTCAACATAAAGGCAC
CATGGACAGTTGGTATGACTAAGTTTTATCAGGGGTGGAATGAATTGATGGAGGCTTTACCAAGTGGGTG
GGTGTATTGTGACGCTGATGGTTCGCAATTCGACAGTTCCTTGACTCCATTCCTCATTAATGCTGTATTG
AAAGTGCGACTTGCCTTCATGGAGGAATGGGATATTGGTGAGCAAATGCTGCGAAATTTGTACACTGAGA
TAGTGTATACACCAATCCTCACACCGGATGGTACTATCATTAAGAAGCATAAAGGCAACAATAGCGGGCA
ACCTTCAACAGTGGTGGACAACACACTCATGGTCATTATTGCAATGTTATACACATGTGAGAAGTGTGGA
ATCAACAAGGAAGAGATTGTGTATTACGTCAATGGCGATGACCTATTGATTGCCATTCACCCAGATAAAG
CTGAGAGGTTGAGTGGATTCAAAGAATCTTTCGGAGAGTTGGGCCTGAAATATGAATTTGACTGCACCAC
CAGGGACAAGACACAGTTGTGGTTCATGTCACACAGGGCTTTGGAGAGGGATGGCATGTATATACCAAAG
CTAGAAGAAGAAAGGATTGTTTCTATTTTGGAATGGGACAGATCCAAAGAGCCGTCACATAGGCTTGAAG
CCATCTGTGCATCAATGATCGAAGCATGGGGTTATGACAAGCTGGTTGAAGAAATCCGCAATTTCTATGC
ATGGGTTTTGGAACAAGCGCCGTATTCACAGCTTGCAGAAGAAGGAAAGGCGCCATATCTGGCTGAGACT
GCGCTTAAGTTTTTGTACACATCTCAGCACGGAACAAACTCTGAGATAGAAGAGTATTTAAAAGTGTTGT
ATGATTACGATATTCCAACGACTGAGAATCTTTATTTTCAGAGTGGCACTGTGGGTGCTGGTGTTGACGC
TGGTAAGAAGAAAGATCAAAAGGATGATAAAGTCGCTGAGCAGGCTTCAAAGGATAGGGATGTTAATGCT
GGAACTTCAGGAACATTCTCAGTTCCACGAATAAATGCTATGGCCACAAAACTTCAATATCCAAGGATGA
GGGGAGAGGTGGTTGTAAACTTGAATCACCTTTTAGGATACAAGCCACAGCAAATTGATTTGTCAAATGC
TCGAGCCACACATGAGCAGTTTGCCGCGTGGCATCAGGCAGTGATGACAGCCTATGGAGTGAATGAAGAG
CAAATGAAAATATTGCTAAATGGATTTATGGTGTGGTGCATAGAAAATGGGACTTCCCCAAATTTGAACG
GAACTTGGGTTATGATGGATGGTGAGGAGCAAGTTTCATACCCGCTGAAACCAATGGTTGAAAACGCGCA
GCCAACACTGAGGCAAATTATGACACACTTCAGTGACCTGGCTGAAGCGTATATTGAGATGAGGAATAGG
GAGCGACCATACATGCCTAGGTATGGTCTACAGAGAAACATTACAGACATGAGTTTGTCACGCTATGCGT
TCGACTTCTATGAGCTAACTTCAAAAACACCTGTTAGAGCGAGGGAGGCGCATATGCAAATGAAAGCTGC
TGCAGTACGAAACAGTGGAACTAGGTTATTTGGTCTTGATGGCAACGTGGGTACTGCAGAGGAAGACACT
GAACGGCACACAGCGCACGATGTGAACCGTAACATGCACACACTATTAGGGGTCCGCCAGTGATAGTTTC
TGCGTGTCTTTGCTTTCCGCTTTTAAGCTTATTGTAATATATATGAATAGCTATTCACAGTGGGACTTGG
TCTTGTGTTGAATGGTATCTTATATGTTTTAATATGTCTTATTAGTCTCATTACTTAGGCGAACGACAAA
GTGAGGTCACCTCGGTCTAATTCTCCTATGTAGTGCGAGAAAAAAAAAAAAAAAAAAAAAAAAAAAAAAA
AAAAAAAAAAAAAAGATCTCGCTGAAATCACCAGTCTCTCTCTACAAATCTATCTCTCTCTATTTTCTCC
ATAAATAATGTGTGAGTAGTTTCCCGATAAGGGAAATTAGGGTTCTTATAGGGTTTCGCTCATGTGTTGA
GCATATAAGAAACCCTTAGTATGTATTTGTATTTGTAAAATACTTCTATCAATAAAATTTCTAATTCCTA
AAACCAAAATCCAGGGGCCCGCGCTAGCGGAGTGTATACTGGCTTACTATGTTGGCACTGATGAGGGTGT
CAGTGAAGTGCTTCATGTGGCAGGAGAAAAAAGGCTGCACCGGTGCGTCAGCAGAATATGTGATACAGGA
TATATTCCGCTTCCTCGCTCACTGACTCGCTACGCTCGGTCGTTCGACTGCGGCGAGCGGAAATGGCTTA
CGAACGGGGCGGAGATTTCCTGGAAGATGCCAGGAAGATACTTAACAGGGAAGTGAGAGGGCCGCGGCAA
AGCCGTTTTTCCATAGGCTCCGCCCCCCTGACAAGCATCACGAAATCTGACGCTCAAATCAGTGGTGGCG
AAACCCGACAGGACTATAAAGATACCAGGCGTTTCCCCCTGGCGGCTCCCTCGTGCGCTCTCCTGTTCCT
GCCTTTCGGTTTACCGGTGTCATTCCGCTGTTATGGCCGCGTTTGTCTCATTCCACGCCTGACACTCAGT
TCCGGGTAGGCAGTTCGCTCCAAGCTGGACTGTATGCACGAACCCCCCGTTCAGTCCGACCGCTGCGCCT
TATCCGGTAACTATCGTCTTGAGTCCAACCCGGAAAGACATGCAAAAGCACCACTGGCAGCAGCCACTGG
TAATTGATTTAGAGGAGTTAGTCTTGAAGTCATGCGCCGGTTAAGGCTAAACTGAAAGGACAAGTTTTGG
TGACTGCGCTCCTCCAAGCCAGTTACCTCGGTTCAAAGAGTTGGTAGCTCAGAGAACCTTCGAAAAACCG
CCCTGCAAGGCGGTTTTTTCGTTTTCAGAGCAAGAGATTACGCGCAGACCAAAACGATCTCAAGAAGATC
ATCTTATTAATTACGCCCCGCCCTGCCACTCATCGCAGTACTGTTGTAATTCATTAAGCATTCTGCCGAC
ATGGAAGCCATCACAGACGGCATGATGAACCTGAATCGCCAGCGGCATCAGCACCTTGTCGCCTTGCGTA
TAATATTTGCCCATGGTGAAAACGGGGGCGAAGAAGTTGTCCATATTGGCCACGTTTAAATCAAAACTGG
TGAAACTCACCCAGGGATTGGCTGAGACGAAAAACATATTCTCAATAAACCCTTTAGGGAAATAGGCCAG
GTTTTCACCGTAACACGCCACATCTTGCGAATATATGTGTAGAAACTGCCGGAAATCGTCGTGGTATTCA
CTCCAGAGCGATGAAAACGTTTCAGTTTGCTCATGGAAAACGGTGTAACAAGGGTGAACACTATCCCATA
TCACCAGCTCACCGTCTTTCATTGCCATACGGAATTCCGGATGAGCATTCATCAGGCGGGCAAGAATGTG
AATAAAGGCCGGATAAAACTTGTGCTTATTTTTCTTTACGGTCTTTAAAAAGGCCGTAATATCCAGCTGA
ACGGTCTGGTTATAGGTACATTGAGCAACTGACTGAAATGCCTCAAAATGTTCTTTACGATGCCATTGGG
ATATATCAACGGTGGTATATCCAGTGATTTTTTTCTCCATTTTAGCTTCCTTAGCTCCTGAAAATCTCGA
TAACTCAAAAAATACGCCCGGTAGTGATCTTATTTCATTATGGTGAAAGTTGGAACCCGGGGGCGGCGGC
CGCGGCGGACGTCGGCG
