Features (pLannotate 1.2.2; 7 found; start..end, strand, type, name):
     85..2781    +  CDS            POLG_WMV2U (fragment): Experimental evidence at protein level: Swiss-Prot protein existence level 1. [Nuclear inclusion protein A]: has RNA-binding and proteolytic activities. From Watermelon mosaic virus II (isolate USA). The gene for the coat protein is introduced by genetic manipulation and expressed in squash so as to obtain virus resistant plants.
   3074..3234    +  polyA_signal   CaMV poly(A) signal (fragment): cauliflower mosaic virus polyadenylation signal
   3245..3266    +  misc_feature   bom (fragment): basis of mobility region from pBR322
   3365..3420    -  rep_origin     RSF ori (fragment): Plasmids containing the RSF 1030 origin of replication can be propagated in E. coli cells that contain additional plasmids with compatible origins.
   3508..4053    -  rep_origin     p15A ori: Plasmids containing the medium-copy-number p15A origin of replication can be propagated in E. coli cells that contain a second plasmid with the ColE1 origin.
   4071..4730    -  CDS            CmR: chloramphenicol acetyltransferase; cat; confers resistance to chloramphenicol
   4731..4817    -  promoter       cat promoter (fragment): promoter of the E. coli cat gene encoding chloramphenicol acetyltransferase
>Addgene plasmid #122529 | pTV3 | addgene full sequence | sequence record 238005 | Addgene NGS Result
CCTAAGGATTTCCCACCATTTCCTCAAAAGCTGAAATTTAGAGAGCCACAAAGGGAAGAGCGCATATGTC
TTGTGACAACCAACTTCCAAACTAAGAGCATGTCTAGCATGGTGTCAGACACTAGTTGCACATTCCCTTC
ATCTGATGGCATATTCTGGAAGCATTGGATTCAAACCAAGGATGGGCAGTGTGGCAGTCCATTAGTATCA
ACTAGAGATGGGTTCATTGTTGGTATACACTCAGCATCGAATTTCACCAACACAAACAATTATTTCACAA
GCGTGCCGAAAAACTTCATGGAATTGTTGACAAATCAGGAGGCGCAGCAGTGGGTTAGTGGTTGGCGATT
AAATGCTGACTCAGTATTGTGGGGGGGCCATAAAGTTTTCATGAGCAAACCTGAAGAGCCTTTTCAGCCA
GTTAAGGAAGCGACTCAACTCATGAGTGAATTGGTGTACTCGCAAGGGGAGAAGAGGAAATGGGTCGTGG
AAGCACTGTCAGGGAACTTGAGGCCAGTGGCTGAGTGTCCCAGTCAGTTAGTCACAAAGCATGTGGTTAA
AGGAAAGTGTCCCCTCTTTGAGCTCTACTTGCAGTTGAATCCAGAAAAGGAAGCATATTTTAAACCGATG
ATGGGAGCATATAAGCCAAGTCGACTTAATAGAGAGGCGTTCCTCAAGGACATTCTAAAATATGCTAGTG
AAATTGAGATTGGGAATGTGGATTGTGACTTGCTGGAGCTTGCAATAAGCATGCTCATCACAAAGCTCAA
GGCGTTAGGATTCCCAACTGTGAACTACATCACTGACCCAGAGGAAATTTTTAGTGCATTGAATATGAAA
GCAGCTATGGGAGCACTATACAAAGGCAAGAAGAAAGAAGCTCTCAGCGAGCTCACACTAGATGAGCAGG
AGGCAATGCTCAAAGCAAGTTGCCTGCGACTGTATACGGGAAAGCTGGGAATTTGGAATGGCTCATTGAA
AGCAGAGTTGCGTCCAATTGAGAAGGTTGAAAACAACAAAACGCGAACTTTCACAGCAGCACCAATAGAC
ACTCTTCTTGCTGGTAAAGTTTGCGTGGATGATTTCAACAATCAATTTTATGATCTCAACATAAAGGCAC
CATGGACAGTTGGTATGACTAAGTTTTATCAGGGGTGGAATGAATTGATGGAGGCTTTACCAAGTGGGTG
GGTGTATTGTGACGCTGATGGTTCGCAATTCGACAGTTCCTTGACTCCATTCCTCATTAATGCTGTATTG
AAAGTGCGACTTGCCTTCATGGAGGAATGGGATATTGGTGAGCAAATGCTGCGAAATTTGTACACTGAGA
TAGTGTATACACCAATCCTCACACCGGATGGTACTATCATTAAGAAGCATAAAGGCAACAATAGCGGGCA
ACCTTCAACAGTGGTGGACAACACACTCATGGTCATTATTGCAATGTTATACACATGTGAGAAGTGTGGA
ATCAACAAGGAAGAGATTGTGTATTACGTCAATGGCGATGACCTATTGATTGCCATTCACCCAGATAAAG
CTGAGAGGTTGAGTGGATTCAAAGAATCTTTCGGAGAGTTGGGCCTGAAATATGAATTTGACTGCACCAC
CAGGGACAAGACACAGTTGTGGTTCATGTCACACAGGGCTTTGGAGAGGGATGGCATGTATATACCAAAG
CTAGAAGAAGAAAGGATTGTTTCTATTTTGGAATGGGACAGATCCAAAGAGCCGTCACATAGGCTTGAAG
CCATCTGTGCATCAATGATCGAAGCATGGGGTTATGACAAGCTGGTTGAAGAAATCCGCAATTTCTATGC
ATGGGTTTTGGAACAAGCGCCGTATTCACAGCTTGCAGAAGAAGGAAAGGCGCCATATCTGGCTGAGACT
GCGCTTAAGTTTTTGTACACATCTCAGCACGGAACAAACTCTGAGATAGAAGAGTATTTAAAAGTGTTGT
ATGATTACGATATTCCAACGACTGAGAATCTTTATTTTCAGAGTGGCACTGTGGGTGCTGGTGTTGACGC
TGGTAAGAAGAAAGATCAAAAGGATGATAAAGTCGCTGAGCAGGCTTCAAAGGATAGGGATGTTAATGCT
GGAACTTCAGGAACATTCTCAGTTCCACGAATAAATGCTATGGCCACAAAACTTCAATATCCAAGGATGA
GGGGAGAGGTGGTTGTAAACTTGAATCACCTTTTAGGATACAAGCCACAGCAAATTGATTTGTCAAATGC
TCGAGCCACACATGAGCAGTTTGCCGCGTGGCATCAGGCAGTGATGACAGCCTATGGAGTGAATGAAGAG
CAAATGAAAATATTGCTAAATGGATTTATGGTGTGGTGCATAGAAAATGGGACTTCCCCAAATTTGAACG
GAACTTGGGTTATGATGGATGGTGAGGAGCAAGTTTCATACCCGCTGAAACCAATGGTTGAAAACGCGCA
GCCAACACTGAGGCAAATTATGACACACTTCAGTGACCTGGCTGAAGCGTATATTGAGATGAGGAATAGG
GAGCGACCATACATGCCTAGGTATGGTCTACAGAGAAACATTACAGACATGAGTTTGTCACGCTATGCGT
TCGACTTCTATGAGCTAACTTCAAAAACACCTGTTAGAGCGAGGGAGGCGCATATGCAAATGAAAGCTGC
TGCAGTACGAAACAGTGGAACTAGGTTATTTGGTCTTGATGGCAACGTGGGTACTGCAGAGGAAGACACT
GAACGGCACACAGCGCACGATGTGAACCGTAACATGCACACACTATTAGGGGTCCGCCAGTGATAGTTTC
TGCGTGTCTTTGCTTTCCGCTTTTAAGCTTATTGTAATATATATGAATAGCTATTCACAGTGGGACTTGG
TCTTGTGTTGAATGGTATCTTATATGTTTTAATATGTCTTATTAGTCTCATTACTTAGGCGAACGACAAA
GTGAGGTCACCTCGGTCTAATTCTCCTATGTAGTGCGAGAAAAAAAAAAAAAAAAAAAAAAAAAAAAAAA
AAAAAAAAAAAAAAGATCTCGCTGAAATCACCAGTCTCTCTCTACAAATCTATCTCTCTCTATTTTCTCC
ATAAATAATGTGTGAGTAGTTTCCCGATAAGGGAAATTAGGGTTCTTATAGGGTTTCGCTCATGTGTTGA
GCATATAAGAAACCCTTAGTATGTATTTGTATTTGTAAAATACTTCTATCAATAAAATTTCTAATTCCTA
AAACCAAAATCCAGGGGCCCGCGCTAGCGGAGTGTATACTGGCTTACTATGTTGGCACTGATGAGGGTGT
CAGTGAAGTGCTTCATGTGGCAGGAGAAAAAAGGCTGCACCGGTGCGTCAGCAGAATATGTGATACAGGA
TATATTCCGCTTCCTCGCTCACTGACTCGCTACGCTCGGTCGTTCGACTGCGGCGAGCGGAAATGGCTTA
CGAACGGGGCGGAGATTTCCTGGAAGATGCCAGGAAGATACTTAACAGGGAAGTGAGAGGGCCGCGGCAA
AGCCGTTTTTCCATAGGCTCCGCCCCCCTGACAAGCATCACGAAATCTGACGCTCAAATCAGTGGTGGCG
AAACCCGACAGGACTATAAAGATACCAGGCGTTTCCCCCTGGCGGCTCCCTCGTGCGCTCTCCTGTTCCT
GCCTTTCGGTTTACCGGTGTCATTCCGCTGTTATGGCCGCGTTTGTCTCATTCCACGCCTGACACTCAGT
TCCGGGTAGGCAGTTCGCTCCAAGCTGGACTGTATGCACGAACCCCCCGTTCAGTCCGACCGCTGCGCCT
TATCCGGTAACTATCGTCTTGAGTCCAACCCGGAAAGACATGCAAAAGCACCACTGGCAGCAGCCACTGG
TAATTGATTTAGAGGAGTTAGTCTTGAAGTCATGCGCCGGTTAAGGCTAAACTGAAAGGACAAGTTTTGG
TGACTGCGCTCCTCCAAGCCAGTTACCTCGGTTCAAAGAGTTGGTAGCTCAGAGAACCTTCGAAAAACCG
CCCTGCAAGGCGGTTTTTTCGTTTTCAGAGCAAGAGATTACGCGCAGACCAAAACGATCTCAAGAAGATC
ATCTTATTAATTACGCCCCGCCCTGCCACTCATCGCAGTACTGTTGTAATTCATTAAGCATTCTGCCGAC
ATGGAAGCCATCACAAACGGCATGATGAACCTGAATCGCCAGCGGCATCAGCACCTTGTCGCCTTGCGTA
TAATATTTGCCCATGGTGAAAACGGGGGCGAAGAAGTTGTCCATATTGGCCACGTTTAAATCAAAACTGG
TGAAACTCACCCAGGGATTGGCTGAGACGAAAAACATATTCTCAATAAACCCTTTAGGGAAATAGGCCAG
GTTTTCACCGTAACACGCCACATCTTGCGAATATATGTGTAGAAACTGCCGGAAATCGTCGTGGTATTCA
CTCCAGAGCGATGAAAACGTTTCAGTTTGCTCATGGAAAACGGTGTAACAAGGGTGAACACTATCCCATA
TCACCAGCTCACCGTCTTTCATTGCCATACGGAATTCCGGATGAGCATTCATCAGGCGGGCAAGAATGTG
AATAAAGGCCGGATAAAACTTGTGCTTATTTTTCTTTACGGTCTTTAAAAAGGCCGTAATATCCAGCTGA
ACGGTCTGGTTATAGGTACATTGAGCAACTGACTGAAATGCCTCAAAATGTTCTTTACGATGCCATTGGG
ATATATCAACGGTGGTATATCCAGTGATTTTTTTCTCCATTTTAGCTTCCTTAGCTCCTGAAAATCTCGA
TAACTCAAAAAATACGCCCGGTAGTGATCTTATTTCATTATGGTGAAAGTTGGAACCCGGGGGCGGCGGC
CGCGGCGGACGTCGGCG
